>Addgene plasmid #28159 | P100 (3OMC) | depositor partial sequence | sequence record 13342 | Author sequence
GCAAAGCAGAAGAAAGAGAAGGTCTGGGCCCACTATGAGGAGCAGCCCGTGGAGGAGGTGATGCCAGTGC
TGGAGGAGAAGGAGCGATCTGCTAGCTACAAGCCCGTGTTTGTGACCGAGATCACTGATGACCTGCACTT
CTACGTGCAGGATGTGGAGACCGGCACCCAGTTGGAGAAGCTGATGGAGAACATGCGCAATGACATTGCC
AGTCACCCCCCTGTAGAGGGCTCCTATGCCCCCCGCAGGGGAGAGTTCTGCATTGCCAAATTTGTAGATG
GAGAATGGTACCGTGCCCGAGTAGAGAAAGTCGAGTCTCCTGCCAAAATACATGTCTTCTACATTGACTA
CGGCAACAGAGAGGTCCTGCCATCCACCCGCCTGGGTACCCTATCACCTGCCTTCAGCACTCGGGTGCTG
CCAGCTCAAGCCACGGAGTATGCCTTCGCCTTCATCCAGGTGCCCCAAGATGATGATGCCCGCACGGACG
CCGTGGACAGCGTAGTTCGGGATATCCAGAACACTCAGTGCCTGCTCAACGTGGAACACCTGAGTGCCGG
CTGCCCCCATGTCACCCTGCAGTTTGCAGATTCCAAGGGCGATGTGGGGCTGGGCTTGGTGAAGGAAGGG
CTGGTCATGGTGGAGGTGCGCAAGGAGAAACAGTTCCAGAAAGTGATCACAGAATACCTGAATGCCCAAG
AGTCAGCCAAGAGCGCCAGGCTGAACCTGTGGCGCTATGGAGACTTTCGAGCTGATGATGCAGACGAATT
TGGCTACAGCCGC
