>Addgene plasmid #28159 | P100 (3OMC) | addgene partial sequence | sequence record 34504 | 28159 with T7
ATAATTTTGTTTAACTTTAAGAAGGAGATATACCATGCATCATCATCATCATCACAGCAGCGGCAGAGAA
AACTTGTATTTCCAGGGCGCAAAGCAGAAGAAAGAGAAGGTCTGGGCCCACTATGAGGAGCAGCCCGTGG
AGGAGGTGATGCCAGTGCTGGAGGAGAAGGAGCGATCTGCTAGCTACAAGCCCGTGTTTGTGACCGAGAT
CACTGATGACCTGCACTTCTACGTGCAGGATGTGGAGACCGGCACCCAGTTGGAGAAGCTGATGGAGAAC
ATGCGCAATGACATTGCCAGTCACCCCCCTGTAGAGGGCTCCTATGCCCCCCGCAGGGGAGAGTTCTGCA
TTGCCAAATTTGTAGATGGAGAATGGTACCGTGCCCGAGTAGAGAAAGTCGAGTCTCCTGCCAAAATACA
TGTCTTCTACATTGACTACGGCAACAGAGAGGTCCTGCCATCCACCCGCCTGGGTACCCTATCACCTGCC
TTCAGCACTCGGGTGCTGCCAGCTCAAGCCACGGAGTATGCCTTCGCCTTCATCCAGGTGCCCCAAGATG
ATGATGCCCGCACGGACGCCGTGGACAGCGTAGTTCGGGATATCCAGAACACTCAGTGCCTGCTCAACGT
GGAACACCTGAGTGCCGGCTGCCCCCATGTCACCCTGCAGTTTGCAGATTCCAAGGGCGATGTGGGGCTG
GGCTTGGTGAAGGAAGGGCTGGTCATGGTGGAGGTGCGCAAGGAGAAACAGTTCCAGAAAGTGATCACAG
AATACCTGAATG
