[The description below was written by a language model from this plasmid's Addgene catalogue record.]
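Description:
P100 (3OMC) is a bacterial expression plasmid built on the pET28-MHL backbone, a pET28-derived vector from a structural genomics programme, designed for producing recombinant protein in E. coli. It is selected with kanamycin and is recorded as low copy. The catalogue entry does not list the promoter or origin of replication. However, the T7 and T7-terminator sequencing primers flank the insert, which fits the T7 promoter/terminator expression cassette typical of pET vectors. Such cassettes are normally used in host strains that supply T7 RNA polymerase. No feature table accompanies the record, so the detailed element layout cannot be confirmed.

The insert is a 783 bp fragment of human SND1, also known as Tudor-SN, TDRD11 or p100 (staphylococcal nuclease domain-containing protein 1). It is not the full open reading frame and encodes only residues 650–910, which cover the Tudor domain. The fragment was introduced by ligation-independent cloning, and the record does not state whether the cloning sites survive. The backbone adds an N-terminal His tag followed by a TEV protease cleavage site. This allows the protein to be captured by immobilised metal affinity chromatography and the tag to be removed afterwards, leaving a near-native domain.

The stated purpose is bacterial expression for structure determination, and the construct is linked to two deposited crystal structures of the SND1 Tudor domain. It is therefore suited to making purified Tudor domain for crystallography and, by extension, for biophysical or ligand-binding studies of this domain.
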