Addgene plasmid #28159: P100 (3OMC)
Purpose: Bacterial expression for structure determination; may not be full ORF
Depositing lab: Cheryl Arrowsmith. Depositing organization: University of Toronto.
Backbone
  Vector backbone: pET28-MHL (Addgene plasmid 26096)
  Backbone manufacturer: SGC
  Backbone size w/o insert (bp): 7325
  Vector type: Bacterial Expression
Growth in bacteria
  Bacterial resistance: Kanamycin, 50 μg/mL
  Growth temperature: 37°C
  Growth strain: DH5alpha
  Copy number: Low Copy
Gene/Insert
  Gene/Insert name: SND1 (alt names: PDB: 3OMC, 3OMG; Staphylococcal nuclease domain-containing protein 1, SND1 Tudor domain)
  Species: H. sapiens (human)
  Insert size (bp): 783
  Mutation: Tudor domain (residues 650-910).
  Entrez Gene: SND1 (a.k.a. TDRD11, TSN, Tudor-SN, p100)
  Tag / fusion protein: His tag with TEV cleavage (N terminal on backbone)
  Cloning method: Restriction Enzyme; 5′ cloning site ligation-independent cloning (unknown if destroyed); 3′ cloning site ligation-independent cloning (unknown if destroyed)
  Sequencing primers: 5′ T7; 3′ T7-term
Terms and licenses: Academic/Nonprofit Terms; Industry Terms: Not Available to Industry
How to cite: P100 (3OMC) was a gift from Cheryl Arrowsmith (Addgene plasmid # 28159 ; http://n2t.net/addgene:28159 ; RRID:Addgene_28159)
